>Addgene plasmid #182276 | 6xHis-MBP-BrCas12b | addgene full sequence | sequence record 358109 | Addgene NGS Result
CAAGGAGATGGCGCCCAACAGTCCCCCGGCCACGGGGCCTGCCACCATACCCACGCCGAAACAAGCGCTC
ATGAGCCCGAAGTGGCGAGCCCGATCTTCCCCATCGGTGATGTCGGCGATATAGGCGCCAGCAACCGCAC
CTGTGGCGCCGGTGATGCCGGCCACGATGCGTCCGGCGTAGAGGATCGAGATCTCGATCCCGCGAAATTA
ATACGACTCACTATAGGGGAATTGTGAGCGGATAACAATTCCCCTCTAGAAATAATTTTGTTTAACTTTA
AGAAGGAGATATACCATGGGTTCTTCTCACCATCACCATCACCATGGTTCTTCTATGAAAATCGAAGAAG
GTAAACTGGTAATCTGGATTAACGGCGATAAAGGCTATAACGGTCTCGCTGAAGTCGGTAAGAAATTCGA
GAAAGATACCGGAATTAAAGTCACCGTTGAGCATCCGGATAAACTGGAAGAGAAATTCCCACAGGTTGCG
GCAACTGGCGATGGCCCTGACATTATCTTCTGGGCACACGACCGCTTTGGTGGCTACGCTCAATCTGGCC
TGTTGGCTGAAATCACCCCGGACAAAGCGTTCCAGGACAAGCTGTATCCGTTTACCTGGGATGCCGTACG
TTACAACGGCAAGCTGATTGCTTACCCGATCGCTGTTGAAGCGTTATCGCTGATTTATAACAAAGATCTG
CTGCCGAACCCGCCAAAAACCTGGGAAGAGATCCCGGCGCTGGATAAAGAACTGAAAGCGAAAGGTAAGA
GCGCGCTGATGTTCAACCTGCAAGAACCGTACTTCACCTGGCCGCTGATTGCTGCTGACGGGGGTTATGC
GTTCAAGTATGAAAACGGCAAGTACGACATTAAAGACGTGGGCGTGGATAACGCTGGCGCGAAAGCGGGT
CTGACCTTCCTGGTTGACCTGATTAAAAACAAACACATGAATGCAGACACCGATTACTCCATCGCAGAAG
CTGCCTTTAATAAAGGCGAAACAGCGATGACCATCAACGGCCCGTGGGCATGGTCCAACATCGACACCAG
CAAAGTGAATTATGGTGTAACGGTACTGCCGACCTTCAAGGGTCAACCATCCAAACCGTTCGTTGGCGTG
CTGAGCGCAGGTATTAACGCCGCCAGTCCGAACAAAGAGCTGGCAAAAGAGTTCCTCGAAAACTATCTGC
TGACTGATGAAGGTCTGGAAGCGGTTAATAAAGACAAACCGCTGGGTGCCGTAGCGCTGAAGTCTTACGA
GGAAGAGTTGGCGAAAGATCCACGTATTGCCGCCACTATGGAAAACGCCCAGAAAGGTGAAATCATGCCG
AACATCCCGCAGATGTCCGCTTTCTGGTATGCCGTGCGTACTGCGGTGATCAACGCCGCCAGCGGTCGTC
AGACTGTCGATGAAGCCCTGAAAGACGCGCAGACTAATGGGATCGAGGAAAACCTGTACTTCCAATCCAA
TATGCCCGTAAGGTCATTTAAAGTTAAGCTAGTGACTCGGTCTGGCGATGCGGAGCACATGCTGCAACTG
CGTAGGGGGCTGTGGAAAACCCATGAAATCGTAAATCAGGGCATTGCGTACTACATGAACAAGTTGGCGC
TGATGCGTCAAGAACCGTATGCTGGTAAAAGCCGTGAGGTTGTTCGTTTGGAGCTGCTGCATAGCCTGCG
TGCACAGCAGAAACGTAATAACTGGACCGGCGACGCCGGTACGGATGATGAAATTCTGAACCTGAGCCGT
CGCCTGTACGAGTTGCTCGTGCCGAGCGCGATCGGCGAGAAGGGCGATGCGCAGATGTTATCTCGCAAGT
TTCTGTCGCCGCTGGTTGATCCGAATTCTGAAGGTGGTAAAGGCACGGCGAAGTCCGGCCGTAAGCCGCG
TTGGATGAAAATGCGGGAGGAGGGTCATCCGGATTGGGAAGCTGAACGCGAGAAGGACCGCGCAAAGAAA
GCAGCGGACCCGACTGCGTCTATTCTGAATGATTTGGAAGCGTTTGGTCTGCGTCCGCTGTTCCCGCTGT
TCACCGACGAGCAAAAAGGCATCCAGTGGCTGCCGAAACAAAAACGTCAGTTCGTGCGTACCTTCGATCG
TGATATGTTTCAGCAGGCTCTGGAGCGTATGCTGTCCTGGGAGTCCTGGAACCGCCGTGTCGCCGAGGAA
TATCAGAAGCTGCAGGCTCAACGTGACGAGTTGTACGCAAAATATCTGGCCGATGGTGGTGCCTGGCTGG
AAGCGTTACAAAGCTTTGAGAAGCAGCGTGAAGTTGAACTGGCTGAGGAGTCTTTTGCCGCTAAATCCGA
ATATCTGATCACCCGACGACAAATTCGCGGTTGGAAACAGGTGTACGAAAAGTGGTCACAACTGCCAGAG
CACGCCGCCCAAGAACAATTCTGGCAAGTTGTAGCGGACGTACAGACGTCTCTGCCTGGTGCGTTTGGTG
ACCCAAAAGTTTACCAGTTTCTGAGCCAGCCGGAGCATCACCACATCTGGCGCGGTTACCCGAACCGACT
ATTCCACTATTCTGATTACAACGGTGTTCGCAAGAAGCTGCAAAGAGCGCGTCACGATGCGACTTTTACC
TTGCCGGACCCGGTTGAACACCCGCTTTGGATCAGATTCGATGCGCGTGGTGGTAATATTCATGATTATG
AGATCAGCCAGAATGGCAAGCAATATCAAGTTACCTTCTCCCGCCTCCTGTGGCCTGAAAATGAAACCTG
GGTGGAGCGTGAAAACGTTACCGTTGCAATCGGGGCAAGCCAGCAGCTTAAGCGTCAGATTCGGTTGGAC
GGCTACGCCGATAAAAAGCAGAAGGTACGTTATCGTGACTACTCTAGCGGCATCGAGCTGACCGGTGTTC
TGGGTGGTGCGAAGATCCAGTTCGACCGTCGTCACCTGCGCAAAGCAAGTAATCGTTTAGCCGACGGTGA
AACCGGCCCTGTGTACCTGAACGTGGTGGTCGATATCGAGCCGTTTCTGGCTATGCGCAACGGTCGTCTA
CAAACGCCGATTGGCCAAGTGCTGCAAGTCAACACCAAGGACTGGCCGAAGGTGACGGGTTATAAACCGG
CTGAGCTGATCAGCTGGATTCAAAACAGCCCGCTGGCGGTGGGTACAGGCGTCAACACCATTGAGGCGGG
TATGCGCGTTATGAGTGTTGATCTGGGTCAAAGAAGCGCAGCTGCTGTGAGCATTTTCGAGGTCATGCGC
CAGAAACCGGCGGAACAGGAAACCAAACTCTTCTATCCGATTGCTGTGACCGGTCTGTATGCGGTGCATC
GTCGTAGTTTGCTGCTGCGTCTTCCAGGCGAGAAAATTAGCGACGAAATCGAACAGCAACGTAAAATCAG
AGCCCATGCTCGTAGCTTGGTGCGCTACCAGATCCGTCTGCTTGCGGACGTACTGCGTCTCCACACCCGT
GGCACCGCGGAACAGAGACGTGCGAAACTGGATGAATTGCTGGCTACCCTGCAAACGAAACAAGAGTTAG
ATCAGAAGTTATGGCAAACTGAGTTGGAAAAGCTGTTCGACTACATTCACGAACCGGCGGAGCGCTGGCA
GCAGGCGCTGGTGGCGGCGCACCGTACCTTGGAGCCGGTTATCGGTCAGGCAGTTCGTCATTGGCGTAAG
TCCCTCCGCATTGATCGTAAGGGCTTGGCGGGCATGAGCATGTGGAACATTGAAGAGTTGGAGGAAACCC
GGAAGTTGTTGATCGCATGGAGCAAACATTCCAGGGTCCCCGGCGAGCCGAACCGTCTGGACAAAGAAGA
AACGTTTGCACCGCAGCAGCTCCAACATATCCAAAACGTCAAAGACGACCGCTTGAAGCAGATGGCAAAT
CTGCTCGTGATGACCGCCTTGGGCTACAAGTACGATGAGGCCGAGAAACAATGGAAAGAGGCGTATCCGG
CGTGTCAGATGATTCTGTTCGAAGATCTAAGCCGCTACCGCTTTGCGCTGGACCGACCGCGTCGCGAGAA
CAACCGGTTAATGAAATGGGCACACAGAAGTATCCCGCGTCTGGTTTATCTGCAAGGTGAATTGTTCGGC
ATCCAGGTGGGTGATGTTTATTCGGCGTATACTAGCCGTTTCCATGCTAAAACTGGTGCGCCAGGCATTC
GCTGCCACGCGCTGAAAGAAGAAGACCTGCAACCGAACAGCTACGTGGTGAAGCAACTGATTAAAGACGG
CTTTATCCGTGAGGACCAGACCGGTTCCCTTAAGCCGGGTCAGATTGTACCGTGGTCTGGCGGTGAACTG
TTCGTTACCTTAGCCGACCGTTCCGGCAGCCGTTTGGCCGTGATCCACGCCGACATCAATGCAGCGCAGA
ATCTGCAAAAGAGATTCTGGCAACAGAACACCGAGATCTTTCGTGTGCCGTGCAAAGTGACTACGTCCGG
TCTGATACCGGCATACGACAAGATGAAAAAGTTATTCGGCAAAGGCTATTTCGCAAAGATCAACCAGACG
GACACCAGCGAAGTGTACGTTTGGGAACACAGCGCTAAGATGAAGGGCAAAACGACCCCGGCGGACCCAG
CAGAAGAAGGAGTTTTTGATGAGTCCCTGACCGACGAGATGGAAGAGCTTGAAGACAGCCAAGAGGGTTA
CAAGACCCTGTTCCGTGATCCGTCGGGCTTTTTTTGGTCGAGCGATCGCTGGCTGCCGCAGAAAGAGTTC
TGGTTTTGGGTTAAACGCCGTATCGAGAAGAAACTGCGCGAGCAGCTCCAGCACCACCACCACCACCACT
GAGATCCGGCTGCTAACAAAGCCCGAAAGGAAGCTGAGTTGGCTGCTGCCACCGCTGAGCAATAACTAGC
ATAACCCCTTGGGGCCTCTAAACGGGTCTTGAGGGGTTTTTTGCTGAAAGGAGGAACTATATCCGGATTG
GCGAATGGG
[124 nt withheld, positions 4910-5033]
C
[91 nt withheld, positions 5035-5125]
A
[49 nt withheld, positions 5127-5175]
CCTTTGACGTTGGAGTCCACGTTCTTT
[37 nt withheld, positions 5203-5239]
ACCCTATCTCGGTCTATTCTTTTGATTTATAAGGGATTTTGCCGATTTCGGCCTATTGGTTAAAAAATGA
GCTGATTTAACAAAAATTTAACGCGAATTTTAACAAACTAGTAACGTTTACAATTTCAGGTGGCACTTTT
CGGGGAAATGTGCGCGGAACCCCTATTTGTTTATTTTTCTAAATACATTCAAATATGTATCCGCTCATGA
ATTAATTCTTAGAAAAACTCATCGAGCATCAAATGAAACTGCAATTTATTCATATCAGGATTATCAATAC
CATATTTTTGAAAAAGCCGTTTCTGTAATGAAGGAGAAAACTCACCGAGGCAGTTCCATAGGATGGCAAG
ATCCTGGTATCGGTCTGCGATTCCGACTCGTCCAACATCAATACAACCTATTAATTTCCCCTCGTCAAAA
ATAAGGTTATCAAGTGAGAAATCACCATGAGTGACGACTGAATCCGGTGAGAATGGCAAAAGTTTATGCA
TTTCTTTCCAGACTTGTTCAACAGGCCAGCCATTACGCTCGTCATCAAAATCACTCGCATCAACCAAACC
GTTATTCATTCGTGATTGCGCCTGAGCGAGACGAAATACGCGATCGCTGTTAAAAGGACAATTACAAACA
GGAATCGAATGCAACCGGCGCAGGAACACTGCCAGCGCATCAACAATGTTTTCACCTGAATCAGGATATT
CTTCTAATACCTGGAATGCTGTTTTCCCGGGGATCGCAGTGGTGAGTAACCATGCATCATCAGGAGTACG
GATAAAATGCTTGATGGTCGGAAGAGGCATAAATTCCGTCAGCCAGTTTAGTCTGACCATCTCATCTGTA
ACATCATTGGCAACGCTACCTTTGCCATGTTTCAGAAACAACTCTGGCGCATCGGGCTTCCCATACAATC
GATAGATTGTCGCACCTGATTGCCCGACATTATCGCGAGCCCATTTATACCCATATAAATCAGCATCCAT
GTTGGAATTTAATCGCGGCCTAGAGCAAGACGTTTCCCGTTGAATATGGCTCATAACACCCCTTGTATTA
CTGTTTATGTAAGCAGACAGTTTTATTGTTCATGACCAAAATCCCTTAACGTGAGTTTTCGTTCCACTGA
GCGTCAGACCCCGTAGAAAAGATCAAAGGATCTTCTTGAGATCCTTTTTTTCTGCGCGTAATCTGCTGCT
TGCAAACAAAAAAACCACCGCTACCAGCGGTGGTTTGTTTGCCGGATCAAGAGCTACCAACTCTTTTTCC
GAAGGTAACTGGCTTCAGCAGAGCGCAGATACCAAATACTGTCCTTCTAGTGTAGCCGTAGTTAGGCCAC
CACTTCAAGAACTCTGTAGCACCGCCTACATACCTCGCTCTGCTAATCCTGTTACCAGTGGCTGCTGCCA
GTGGCGATAAGTCGTGTCTTACCGGGTTGGACTCAAGACGATAGTTACCGGATAAGGCGCAGCGGTCGGG
CTGAACGGGGGGTTCGTGCACACAGCCCAGCTTGGAGCGAACGACCTACACCGAACTGAGATACCTACAG
CGTGAGCTATGAGAAAGCGCCACGCTTCCCGAAGGGAGAAAGGCGGACAGGTATCCGGTAAGCGGCAGGG
TCGGAACAGGAGAGCGCACGAGGGAGCTTCCAGGGGGAAACGCCTGGTATCTTTATAGTCCTGTCGGGTT
TCGCCACCTCTGACTTGAGCGTCGATTTTTGTGATGCTCGTCAGGGGGGCGGAGCCTATGGAAAAACGCC
AGCAACGCGGCCTTTTTACGGTTCCTGGCCTTTTGCTGGCCTTTTGCTCACATGTTCTTTCCTGCGTTAT
CCCCTGATTCTGTGGATAACCGTATTACCGCCTTTGAGTGAGCTGATACCGCTCGCCGCAGCCGAACGAC
CGAGCGCAGCGAGTCAGTGAGCGAGGAAGCGGAAGAGCGCCTGATGCGGTATTTTCTCCTTACGCATCTG
TGCGGTATTTCACACCGCAATGGTGCACTCTCAGTACAATCTGCTCTGATGCCGCATAGTTAAGCCAGTA
TACACTCCGCTATCGCTACGTGACTGGGTCATGGCTGCGCCCCGACACCCGCCAACACCCGCTGACGCGC
CCTGACGGGCTTGTCTGCTCCCGGCATCCGCTTACAGACAAGCTGTGACCGTCTCCGGGAGCTGCATGTG
TCAGAGGTTTTCACCGTCATCACCGAAACGCGCGAGGCAGCTGCGGTAAAGCTCATCAGCGTGGTCGTGA
AGCGATTCACAGATGTCTGCCTGTTCATCCGCGTCCAGCTCGTTGAGTTTCTCCAGAAGCGTTAATGTCT
GGCTTCTGATAAAGCGGGCCATGTTAAGGGCGGTTTTTTCCTGTTTGGTCACTGATGCCTCCGTGTAAGG
GGGATTTCTGTTCATGGGGGTAATGATACCGATGAAACGAGAGAGGATGCTCACGATACGGGTTACTGAT
GATGAACATGCCCGGTTACTGGAACGTTGTGAGGGTAAACAACTGGCGGTATGGATGCGGCGGGACCAGA
GAAAAATCACTCAGGGTCAATGCCAGCGCTTCGTTAATACAGATGTAGGTGTTCCACAGGGTAGCCAGCA
GCATCCTGCGATGCAGATCCGGAACATAATGGTGCAGGGCGCTGACTTCCGCGTTTCCAGACTTTACGAA
ACACGGAAACCGAAGACCATTCATGTTGTTGCTCAGGTCGCAGACGTTTTGCAGCAGCAGTCGCTTCACG
TTCGCTCGCGTATCGGTGATTCATTCTGCTAACCAGTAAGGCAACCCCGCCAGCCTAGCCGGGTCCTCAA
CGACAGGAGCACGATCATGCGCACCCGTGGGGCCGCCATGCCGGCGATAATGGCCTGCTTCTCGCCGAAA
CGTTTGGTGGCGGGACCAGTGACGAAGGCTTGAGCGAGGGCGTGCAAGATTCCGAATACCGCAAGCGACA
GGCCGATCATCGTCGCGCTCCAGCGAAAGCGGTCCTCGCCGAAAATGACCCAGAGCGCTGCCGGCACCTG
TCCTACGAGTTGCATGATAAAGAAGACAGTCATAAGTGCGGCGACGATAGTCATGCCCCGCGCCCACCGG
AAGGAGCTGACTGGGTTGAAGGCTCTCAAGGGCATCGGTCGAGATCCCGGTGCCTAATGAGTGAGCTAAC
TTACATTAATTGCGTTGCGCTCACTGCCCGCTTTCCAGTCGGGAAACCTGTCGTGCCAGCTGCATTAATG
AATCGGCCAACGCGCGGGGAGAGGCGGTTTGCGTATTGGGCGCCAGGGTGGTTTTTCTTTTCACCAGTGA
GACGGGCAACAGCTGATTGCCCTTCACCGCCTGGCCCTGAGAGAGTTGCAGCAAGCGGTCCACGCTGGTT
TGCCCCAGCAGGCGAAAATCCTGTTTGATGGTGGTTAACGGCGGGATATAACATGAGCTGTCTTCGGTAT
CGTCGTATCCCACTACCGAGATATCCGCACCAACGCGCAGCCCGGACTCGGTAATGGCGCGCATTGCGCC
CAGCGCCATCTGATCGTTGGCAACCAGCATCGCAGTGGGAACGATACCCTCATTCAGCATTTGCATGGTT
TGTTGAAAACCGGACATGGCACTCCAGTCGCCTTCCCGTTCCGCTATCGGCTGAATTTGATTGCGAGTGA
GATATTTATGCCAGCCAGCCAGACGCAGACGCGCCGAGACAGAACTTAATGGGCCCGCTAACAGCGCGAT
TTGCTGGTGACCCAATGCGACCAGATGCTCCACGCCCAGTCGCGTACCGTCTTCATGGGAGAAAATAATA
CTGTTGATGGGTGTCTGGTCAGAGACATCAAGAAATAACGCCGGAACATTAGTGCAGGCAGCTTCCACAG
CAATGGCATCCTGGTCATCCAGCGGATAGTTAATGATCAGCCCACTGACGCGTTGCGCGAGAAGATTGTG
CACCGCCGCTTTACAGGCTTCGACGCCGCTTCGTTCTACCATCGACACCACCACGCTGGCACCCAGTTGA
TCGGCGCGAGATTTAATCGCCGCGACAATTTGCGACGGCGCGTGCAGGGCCAGACTGGAGGTGGCAACGC
CAATCAGCAACGACTGTTTGCCCGCCAGTTGTTGTGCCACGCGGTTGGGAATGTAATTCAGCTCCGCCAT
CGCCGCTTCCACTTTTTCCCGCGTTTTCGCAGAAACGTGGCTGGCCTGGTTCACCACGCGGGAAACGGTC
TGATAAGAGACACCGGCATACTCTGCGACATCGTATAACGTTACTGGTTTCACATTCACCACCCTGAATT
GACTCTCTTCCGGGCGCTATCATGCCATACCGCGAAAGGTTTTGCGCCATTCGATGGTGTCCGGGATCTC
GACGCTCTCCCTTATGCGACTCCTGCATTAGGAAGCAGCCCAGTAGTAGGTTGAGGCCGTTGAGCACCGC
CGCCGCAAGGAATGGTGCATG
Features (pLannotate 1.2.2; 21 found; start..end, strand, type, name):
    209..227     +  promoter       T7 promoter: promoter for bacteriophage T7 RNA polymerase
    228..252     +  protein_bind   lac operator: The lac repressor binds to the lac operator to inhibit transcription in E. coli. This inhibition can be relieved by adding lactose or isopropyl-β-D-thiogalactopyranoside (IPTG). lac repressor encoded by lacI
    267..289     +  RBS            RBS: efficient ribosome binding site from bacteriophage T7 gene 10 (Olins and Rangwala, 1989)
    308..325     +  CDS            6xHis: 6xHis affinity tag
    335..1435    +  CDS            MBP: maltose binding protein from E. coli; malE (mutated); This version of the gene does not encode a signal sequence, so MBP will remain in the cytosol.
   1448..1464    +  CDS            TEV site (fragment): tobacco etch virus (TEV) protease recognition and cleavage site
   4742..4759    +  CDS            9xHis (fragment): 9xHis affinity tag
   4769..4818    +  CDS            SET1 (fragment): solubility-enhancement tag derived from T7 phage gene 10B
   4826..4873    +  terminator     T7 terminator: transcription terminator for bacteriophage T7 RNA polymerase
   4910..5338    +  rep_origin     f1 ori (sequence partly withheld): f1 bacteriophage origin of replication; arrow indicates direction of (+) strand synthesis
   5392..5449    +  promoter       AmpR promoter (fragment): bla
   5458..6273    -  CDS            KanR: aminoglycoside phosphotransferase; aph(3')-Ia; confers resistance to kanamycin in bacteria or G418 (Geneticin®) in eukaryotes
   6395..6983    +  rep_origin     ori: high-copy-number ColE1/pMB1/pBR322/pUC origin of replication
   7169..7308    -  misc_feature   bom: basis of mobility region from pBR322
   7410..7601    -  CDS            rop: Rop protein, which maintains plasmids at low copy number; rop
   7618..7998    +  CDS            YPB1_ECOLX: Protein predicted: Swiss-Prot protein existence level 4. From Escherichia coli.
   8070..8361    -  CDS            TcR (fragment): tetracycline efflux protein; tet; confers resistance to tetracycline
   8376..8397    -  protein_bind   CAP binding site: CAP binding activates transcription in the presence of cAMP. E. coli catabolite activator protein
   8410..9492    -  CDS            lacI: lac repressor; lacI; The lac repressor binds to the lac operator to inhibit transcription in E. coli. This inhibition can be relieved by adding lactose or isopropyl-β-D-thiogalactopyranoside (IPTG).
   9493..9570    -  promoter       lacI promoter: lacI
   9578..187     -  CDS            TcR (fragment) (across the origin): tetracycline efflux protein; tet; confers resistance to tetracycline
