[The description below was written by a language model from this plasmid's Addgene catalogue record and pLannotate feature annotations shown in this document.]
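Description:
6xHis-MBP-BrCas12b is a pET-family bacterial expression plasmid of about 9.7 kb, built by Gibson assembly to produce recombinant BrCas12b, the Cas12b nuclease from Brevibacillus sp. SYP-B805. It is maintained in E. coli under kanamycin selection through an aph(3')-Ia cassette. Replication runs from a ColE1/pMB1-type origin accompanied by the pBR322 bom region and the rop gene, which normally keeps copy number down, although the record lists copy number as unknown. An f1 origin is also present, along with nonfunctional tetracycline-resistance fragments left over from the pBR322 lineage.

Expression is driven by a T7 promoter followed by a lac operator and the T7 gene 10 ribosome binding site, and the plasmid carries its own lacI gene. Transcription is therefore repressed until IPTG is added, and it requires a host that supplies T7 RNA polymerase. The annotated reading frame begins with a 6xHis tag, then a signal-sequence-free (cytosolic) maltose binding protein that serves as a solubility and affinity partner, then a TEV protease site fragment. The roughly 3.3 kb region that follows is unannotated in the feature table, but its position and size match the stated 3270 bp BrCas12b insert. Short His-tag and T7 gene 10-derived fragments are annotated just before the T7 terminator, and whether they are translated with the protein is not stated.

The catalogue fields list the N-terminal tags as 6xHis, T7 and a thrombin site, whereas the sequence annotation and the plasmid name indicate 6xHis, MBP and TEV. The associated work describes BrCas12b as a thermostable enzyme used for one-pot discrimination of SARS-CoV-2 variants, so the plasmid presumably serves to produce purified protein for such CRISPR-based detection assays.
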