Addgene plasmid #182276: 6xHis-MBP-BrCas12b
Purpose: Expresses recombinant BrCas12b
Depositing lab: Piyush Jain. Depositing organization: University of Florida. Publication: A thermostable Cas12b from Brevibacillus leverages one-pot discrimination of SARS-CoV-2 variants of concern. Nguyen LT, Macaluso NC, Pizzano BLM, Cash MN, Spacek J, Karasek J, Miller MR, Lednicky JA, Dinglasan RR, Salemi M, Jain PK. EBioMedicine. 2022 Mar;77:103926. doi: 10.1016/j.ebiom.2022.103926. Epub 2022 Mar 13. PubMed 35290826.
Backbone
  Vector backbone: pET
  Backbone manufacturer: Scott Gradia Lab
  Backbone size w/o insert (bp): 6462
  Total vector size (bp): 9673
  Vector type: Bacterial Expression, CRISPR, Synthetic Biology
Growth in bacteria
  Bacterial resistance: Kanamycin, 50 μg/mL
  Growth temperature: 37°C
  Growth strain: DH5alpha
  Copy number: Unknown
Gene/Insert
  Gene/Insert name: BrCas12b
  Species: Brevibacillus sp. SYP-B805
  Insert size (bp): 3270
  GenBank ID: WP_165214399.1
  Promoter: T7
  Tag / fusion protein: 6xHis, T7, Thrombin site (N terminal on insert)
  Cloning method: Gibson Cloning
  Sequencing primers: 5′ taatacgactcactatagg; 3′ GCTAGTTATTGCTCAGCGG
Terms and licenses: Academic/Nonprofit Terms; Industry Terms: Not Available to Industry
How to cite: 6xHis-MBP-BrCas12b was a gift from Piyush Jain (Addgene plasmid # 182276 ; http://n2t.net/addgene:182276 ; RRID:Addgene_182276)
